>Addgene plasmid #139527 | pENTR-L4R1-TREX | addgene full sequence | sequence record 274660 | Addgene NGS Result
CTTTCCTGCGTTATCCCCTGATTCTGTGGATAACCGTATTACCGCCTTTGAGTGAGCTGATACCGCTCGC
CGCAGCCGAACGACCGAGCGCAGCGAGTCAGTGAGCGAGGAAGCGGAAGAGCGCCCAATACGCAAACCGC
CTCTCCCCGCGCGTTGGCCGATTCATTAATGCAGCTGGCACGACAGGTTTCCCGACTGGAAAGCGGGCAG
TGAGCGCAACGCAATTAATACGCGTACCGCTAGCCAGGAAGAGTTTGTAGAAACGCAAAAAGGCCATCCG
TCAGGATGGCCTTCTGCTTAGTTTGATGCCTGGCAGTTTATGGCGGGCGTCCTGCCCGCCACCCTCCGGG
CCGTTGCTTCACAACGTTCAAATCCGCTCCCGGCGGATTTGTCCTACTCAGGAGAGCGTTCACCGACAAA
CAACAGATAAAACGAAAGGCCCAGTCTTCCGACTGAGCCTTTCGTTTTATTTGATGCCTGGCAGTTCCCT
ACTCTCGCGTTAACGCTAGCATGGATGTTTTCCCAGTCACGACGTTGTAAAACGACGGCCAGTCTTAAGC
TCGGGCCCGAGTTAACGCTACCATGGAGCTCCAAATAATGATTTTATTTTGACTGATAGTGACCTGTTCG
TTGCAACAAATTGATAAGCAATGCTTTTTTATAATGCCAACTTTGTATAGAAAAGTTGTTTAAACGTCGA
CTCCAGTTTGGTTAGTACCGGGCCCGCTCTAGAATGTACGGGCCAGATATACGCGTTGACATTGATTATT
GACTAGTTATTAATAGTAATCAATTACGGGGTCATTAGTTCATAGCCCATATATGGAGTTCCGCGTTACA
TAACTTACGGTAAATGGCCCGCCTGGCTGACCGCCCAACGACCCCCGCCCATTGACGTCAATAATGACGT
ATGTTCCCATAGTAACGCCAATAGGGACTTTCCATTGACGTCAATGGGTGGAGTATTTACGGTAAACTGC
CCACTTGGCAGTACATCAAGTGTATCATATGCCAAGTACGCCCCCTATTGACGTCAATGACGGTAAATGG
CCCGCCTGGCATTATGCCCAGTACATGACCTTATGGGACTTTCCTACTTGGCAGTACATCTACGTATTAG
TCATCGCTATTACCATGGTGATGCGGTTTTGGCAGTACATCAATGGGCGTGGATAGCGGTTTGACTCACG
GGGATTTCCAAGTCTCCACCCCATTGACGTCAATGGGAGTTTGTTTTGGCACCAAAATCAACGGGACTTT
CCAAAATGTCGTAACAACTCCGCCCCATTGACGCAAATGGGCGGTAGGCGTGTACGGTGGGAGGTCTATA
TAAGCAGAGCTCTCCCTATCAGTGATAGAGATCTCCCTATCAGTGATAGAGATCGTCGACGAGCTCGTTT
AGTGAACCGTCAGATCGCCTGGAGACGCCATCCACGCTGTTACCGGTGCGATCGCAAGTTTGTACAAAAA
AGTTGAACGAGAAACGTAAAATGATATAAATATCAATATATTAAATTAGATTTTGCATAAAAAACAGACT
ACATAATACTGTAAAACACAACATATGCAGTCACTATGAACCAACTACTTAGATGGTATTAGTGACCTGT
AGAATTCGAGCTCTAGAGCTGCAGGGCGGCCGCGATATCCCCTATAGTGAGTCGTATTACATGGTCATAG
CTGTTTCCTGGCAGCTCTGGCCCGTGTCTCAAAATCTCTGATGTTACATTGCACAAGATAAAAATATATC
ATCATGAACAATAAAACTGTCTGCTTACATAAACAGTAATACAAGGGGTGTTATGAGCCATATTCAACGG
GAAACGTCGAGGCCGCGATTAAATTCCAACATGGATGCTGATTTATATGGGTATAAATGGGCTCGCGATA
ATGTCGGGCAATCAGGTGCGACAATCTATCGCTTGTATGGGAAGCCCGATGCGCCAGAGTTGTTTCTGAA
ACATGGCAAAGGTAGCGTTGCCAATGATGTTACAGATGAGATGGTCAGACTAAACTGGCTGACGGAATTT
ATGCCTCTTCCGACCATCAAGCATTTTATCCGTACTCCTGATGATGCATGGTTACTCACCACTGCGATCC
CCGGAAAAACAGCATTCCAGGTATTAGAAGAATATCCTGATTCAGGTGAAAATATTGTTGATGCGCTGGC
AGTGTTCCTGCGCCGGTTGCATTCGATTCCTGTTTGTAATTGTCCTTTTAACAGCGATCGCGTATTTCGT
CTCGCTCAGGCGCAATCACGAATGAATAACGGTTTGGTTGATGCGAGTGATTTTGATGACGAGCGTAATG
GCTGGCCTGTTGAACAAGTCTGGAAAGAAATGCATAAACTTTTGCCATTCTCACCGGATTCAGTCGTCAC
TCATGGTGATTTCTCACTTGATAACCTTATTTTTGACGAGGGGAAATTAATAGGTTGTATTGATGTTGGA
CGAGTCGGAATCGCAGACCGATACCAGGATCTTGCCATCCTATGGAACTGCCTCGGTGAGTTTTCTCCTT
CATTACAGAAACGGCTTTTTCAAAAATATGGTATTGATAATCCTGATATGAATAAATTGCAGTTTCATTT
GATGCTCGATGAGTTTTTCTAATCAGAATTGGTTAATTGGTTGTAACACTGGCAGAGCATTACGCTGACT
TGACGGGACGGCGCAAGCTCATGACCAAAATCCCTTAACGTGAGTTACGCGTCGTTCCACTGAGCGTCAG
ACCCCGTAGAAAAGATCAAAGGATCTTCTTGAGATCCTTTTTTTCTGCGCGTAATCTGCTGCTTGCAAAC
AAAAAAACCACCGCTACCAGCGGTGGTTTGTTTGCCGGATCAAGAGCTACCAACTCTTTTTCCGAAGGTA
ACTGGCTTCAGCAGAGCGCAGATACCAAATACTGTTCTTCTAGTGTAGCCGTAGTTAGGCCACCACTTCA
AGAACTCTGTAGCACCGCCTACATACCTCGCTCTGCTAATCCTGTTACCAGTGGCTGCTGCCAGTGGCGA
TAAGTCGTGTCTTACCGGGTTGGACTCAAGACGATAGTTACCGGATAAGGCGCAGCGGTCGGGCTGAACG
GGGGGTTCGTGCACACAGCCCAGCTTGGAGCGAACGACCTACACCGAACTGAGATACCTACAGCGTGAGC
TATGAGAAAGCGCCACGCTTCCCGAAGGGAGAAAGGCGGACAGGTATCCGGTAAGCGGCAGGGTCGGAAC
AGGAGAGCGCACGAGGGAGCTTCCAGGGGGAAACGCCTGGTATCTTTATAGTCCTGTCGGGTTTCGCCAC
CTCTGACTTGAGCGTCGATTTTTGTGATGCTCGTCAGGGGGGCGGAGCCTATGGAAAAACGCCAGCAACG
CGGCCTTTTTACGGTTCCTGGCCTTTTGCTGGCCTTTTGCTCACATGTT
Features (pLannotate 1.2.2; 15 found; start..end, strand, type, name):
    121..213     +  CDS            lacI (fragment): lac repressor; lacI; The lac repressor binds to the lac operator to inhibit transcription in E. coli. This inhibition can be relieved by adding lactose or isopropyl-β-D-thiogalactopyranoside (IPTG).
    268..295     -  terminator     rrnB T2 terminator: transcription terminator T2 from the E. coli rrnB gene
    427..470     +  terminator     rrnB T1 terminator: Escherichia coli rrnB; transcription terminator T1 from the E. coli rrnB gene
    517..553     -  CDS            lacZα (fragment): LacZα fragment of β-galactosidase; lacZ fragment
    592..677     +  protein_bind   attL1 (fragment): mutant version of attL; recombination site for the Gateway® LR reaction LR Clonase™
    668..688     +  protein_bind   attB4: mutant version of attB; core recombination site for the Gateway® BP reaction BP Clonase™
    758..1137    +  enhancer       CMV enhancer: human cytomegalovirus immediate early enhancer
   1138..1341    +  promoter       CMV promoter: human cytomegalovirus (CMV) immediate early promoter
   1343..1362    +  promoter       PLtetO-1 promoter (fragment): modified phage lambda PL promoter with tet operator sites (Lutz and Bujard, 1997)
   1364..1383    +  promoter       PLtetO-1 promoter (fragment): modified phage lambda PL promoter with tet operator sites (Lutz and Bujard, 1997)
   1391..1424    +  promoter       TRE3GV promoter (fragment): 3rd-generation Tet-responsive promoter that can be activated by binding of Tet-On® 3G, optimized for retroviral and lentiviral vectors
   1455..1578    +  protein_bind   attR1: mutant version of attR; recombination site for the Gateway® LR reaction LR Clonase™
   1651..1669    -  promoter       T7 promoter: promoter for bacteriophage T7 RNA polymerase
   1803..2612    +  CDS            KanR: aminoglycoside phosphotransferase; aph(3')-Ia; confers resistance to kanamycin in bacteria or G418 (Geneticin®) in eukaryotes
   2759..3347    +  rep_origin     ori: high-copy-number ColE1/pMB1/pBR322/pUC origin of replication
