[The description below was written by a language model from this plasmid's Addgene catalogue record and pLannotate feature annotations shown in this document.]
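Description:
pENTR-L4R1-TREX is a Gateway entry clone built on the pDONR-P4P1r backbone. It supplies a conditional promoter module for MultiSite Gateway assembly of mammalian expression constructs. It is a small plasmid (about 3.4 kb in the sequenced record) that replicates in E. coli from a high-copy ColE1/pUC-type origin and is selected with kanamycin through an aph(3')-Ia resistance gene. Upstream of the recombination cassette are rrnB T1 and T2 transcription terminators, which are standard in pDONR-derived vectors and shield the insert from read-through transcription in bacteria. A T7 promoter lies just downstream of the cassette, on the opposite strand. The short lacI and lacZα fragments in the annotation appear to be backbone remnants rather than functional genes.

The payload is the synthetic "TREX" promoter, placed between attL4 and attR1. The automated annotation labels the left site as an attL1 fragment overlapping an attB4 core, which is consistent with attL4. Within the insert, the feature table shows the human cytomegalovirus immediate-early enhancer and promoter. These are followed immediately by two short matches to tet operator-containing sequence and a fragment resembling the TRE3G promoter. This layout suggests a full-strength CMV promoter with tet operators downstream, a design typically kept silent by Tet repressor and relieved by tetracycline or doxycycline, although the record itself says only that the promoter is conditional.

No coding sequence is present. In use, the promoter is combined by LR recombination with an attL1–attL2 entry clone carrying a gene of interest and an attR4-containing destination vector, which places that gene under regulated control.
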