Addgene plasmid #139527: pENTR-L4R1-TREX
Purpose: Provides conditional promoter cassette between attL4-attR1 on Gateway entry vector
Depositing lab: Minoru Ko. Depositing organization: Keio University.
Backbone
  Vector backbone: pDONR-P4P1r
  Backbone size w/o insert (bp): 2643
  Vector type: Mammalian Expression
Growth in bacteria
  Bacterial resistance: Kanamycin, 50 μg/mL
  Growth temperature: 37°C
  Growth strain: DH5alpha
  Copy number: High Copy
Gene/Insert
  Gene/Insert name: TREX promtoer
  Species: Synthetic
  Cloning method: Gateway Cloning
Terms and licenses: Academic/Nonprofit Terms; Industry Terms: Not Available to Industry
How to cite: pENTR-L4R1-TREX was a gift from Minoru Ko (Addgene plasmid # 139527 ; http://n2t.net/addgene:139527 ; RRID:Addgene_139527)
